>Addgene plasmid #217643 | pCW57.1 WT1 +1 ATG | addgene full sequence | sequence record 433655 | Addgene NGS Result
AATTCTCGACCTCGAGACAAATGGCAGTATTCATCCACAATTTTAAAAGAAAAGGGGGGATTGGGGGGTA
CAGTGCAGGGGAAAGAATAGTAGACATAATAGCAACAGACATACAAACTAAAGAATTACAAAAACAAATT
ACAAAAATTCAAAATTTTCGGGTTTATTACAGGGACAGCAGAGATCCACTTTGGCCGCGAATCGATATGT
CGAGTTTACTCCCTATCAGTGATAGAGAACGTATGTCGAGTTTACTCCCTATCAGTGATAGAGAACGATG
TCGAGTTTACTCCCTATCAGTGATAGAGAACGTATGTCGAGTTTACTCCCTATCAGTGATAGAGAACGTA
TGTCGAGTTTACTCCCTATCAGTGATAGAGAACGTATGTCGAGTTTATCCCTATCAGTGATAGAGAACGT
ATGTCGAGTTTACTCCCTATCAGTGATAGAGAACGTATGTCGAGGTAGGCGTGTACGGTGGGAGGCCTAT
ATAAGCAGAGCTCGTTTAGTGAACCGTCAGATCGCCTGGAGAATTGGCTAGCATCAACAAGTTTGTACAA
AAAAGCAGGCTGGCGCCGGAACCAATTCAGTCGACGCCACCATGCAGCAAATGGGCTCCGACGTGCGGGA
CCTGAACGCGCTGCTGCCCGCCGTCCCCTCCCTGGGTGGCGGCGGAGCCGCACGAGGAGCAGTGCCTGAG
CGCCTTCACTGTCCACTTTTCCGGCCAGTTCACTGGCACAGCCGGAGCCTGTCGCTACGGGCCCTTCGGT
CCTCCTCCGCCCAGCCAGGCGTCATCCGGCCAGGCCAGGATGTTTCCTAACGCGCCCTACCTGCCCAGCT
GCCTCGAGAGCCAGCCCGCTATTCGCAATCAGGGTTACAGCACGGTCACCTTCGACGGGACGCCCAGCTA
CGGTCACACGCCCTCGCACCATGCGGCGCAGTTCCCCAACCACTCATTCAAGCATGAGGATCCCATGGGC
CAGCAGGGCTCGCTGGGTGAGCAGCAGTACTCGGTGCCGCCCCCGGTCTATGGCTGCCACACCCCCACCG
ACAGCTGCACCGGCAGCCAGGCTTTGCTGCTGAGGACGCCCTACAGCAGTGACAATTTATACCAAATGAC
ATCCCAGCTTGAATGCATGACCTGGAATCAGATGAACTTAGGAGCCACCTTAAAGGGAGTTGCTGCTGGG
AGCTCCAGCTCAGTGAAATGGACAGAAGGGCAGAGCAACCACAGCACAGGGTACGAGAGCGATAACCACA
CAACGCCCATCCTCTGCGGAGCCCAATACAGAATACACACGCACGGTGTCTTCAGAGGCATTCAGGATGT
GCGACGTGTGCCTGGAGTAGCCCCGACTCTTGTACGGTCGGCATCTGAGACCAGTGAGAAACGCCCCTTC
ATGTGTGCTTACCCAGGCTGCAATAAGAGATATTTTAAGCTGTCCCACTTACAGATGCACAGCAGGAAGC
ACACTGGTGAGAAACCATACCAGTGTGACTTCAAGGACTGTGAACGAAGGTTTTCTCGTTCAGACCAGCT
CAAAAGACACCAAAGGAGACATACAGGTGTGAAACCATTCCAGTGTAAAACTTGTCAGCGAAAGTTCTCC
CGGTCCGACCACCTGAAGACCCACACCAGGACTCATACAGGTGAAAAGCCCTTCAGCTGTCGGTGGCCAA
GTTGTCAGAAAAAGTTTGCCCGGTCAGATGAATTAGTCCGCCATCACAACATGCATCAGAGAAACATGAC
CAAACTCCAGCTGGCGCTTTGAGGGGTCTCCCTCGGGGACCGTTCAGTGTCCCAGGCAGCACAGTGTGTG
AACTGCTTTCAAGTCTGACTCTCCACTCCTCCTCACTAAAAAGGAAACTTCAGTTGATCTTCTTCATCCA
ACTTCCAAGACAAGATACCGGTGCTTCTGGAAACTACCAGGTGTGCCTGGAAGAGTTGGTCTCTGCCCTG
CCTACTTTTAGTTGACTCACAGGCCCTGGAGAAGCAGCTAACAATGTCTGGTTAGTTAAAAGCCCATTGC
CATTTGGTGTGGATTTTCTACTGTAAGAAGAGCCATAGCTGATCATGTCCCCCTGACCCTTCCCTTCTTT
TTTTATGCTCGTTTTCGCTGGGGATGGAATTATTGTACCATTTTCTATCATGGAATATTTATAGGCCAGG
GCATGTGTATGTGTCTGCTAATGTAAACTTTGTCATGGTTTCCATTTACTAACAGCAACAGCAAGAAATA
AATCAGAGAGCAAGGCATCGGGGGTGAATCTTGTCTAACATTCCCGAGGTCAGCCAGGCTGCTAACCTGG
AAAGCAGGATGTAGTTCTGCCAGGCAACTTTTAAAGCTCATGCATTTCAAGCAGCTGAAGAAAGAATCAG
AACTAACCAGTACCTCTGTATAGAAATCTAAAAGAATTTTACCATTCAGTTAATTCAATGTGAACACTGG
CACACTGCTCTTAAGAAACTATGAAGATCTGAGATTTTTTTGTGTATGTTTTTGACTCTTTTGAGTGGTA
ATCATATGTGTCTTTATAGATGTACATACCTCCTTGCACAAACGGAGGGGAATTCATTTTCATCACTGGG
AGTGTCCTTAGTGTATAAAAACCATGCTGGTATATGGCTTCAAGTTGTAAAAATGAAAGCGACTTTAAAA
GAAAATAGGGGATGGTCCAGGATCTCCACTGATAAGACTGTTTTTAAGTAACTTAAGGACCTTTGGGTCT
ACAAGTATATGTGAAAAAAATGAGACTTACTGGGTGAGGAAATCCATTGTTTAAAGATGGTCGTGTGTGT
GTGTGTGTGTGTGTGTTGTGTTGTGTTTTGTTTTTTAAGGGAGGGAGTTTATTATTTACCGTTGCTTGAA
ATTACTGTGTAAATATATGTCTGATAATGATTTGCTCTTTGACAACTAAAATTAGGACTGTATAAGTACT
AGATGCATCACTGGGTGTTGATCTTACAAGATATTGATGATAACACTTAAAATTGTAACCTGCATTTTTC
ACTTTGCTCTCAATTAAAGTCTATTCAAAAGGAATAATTCGCGGCCGCACTCGAGATATCTAGACCCAGC
TTTCTTGTACAAAGTGGTGATTCCCCCGGGCTGCAGGAATTCCGCCCCCCCCCCCTAACGTTACTGGCCG
AAGCCGCTTGGAATAAGGCCGGTGTGCGTTTGTCTATATGTTATTTTCCACCATATTGCCGTCTTTTGGC
AATGTGAGGGCCCGGAAACCTGGCCCTGTCTTCTTGACGAGCATTCCTAGGGGTCTTTCCCCTCTCGCCA
AAGGAATGCAAGGTCTGTTGAATGTCGTGAAGGAAGCAGTTCCTCTGGAAGCTTCTTGAAGACAAACAAC
GTCTGTAGCGACCCTTTGCAGGCAGCGGAACCCCCCACCTGGCGACAGGTGCCTCTGCGGCCAAAAGCCA
CGTGTATAAGATACACCTGCAAAGGCGGCACAACCCCAGTGCCACGTTGTGAGTTGGATAGTTGTGGAAA
GAGTCAAATGGCTCTCCTCAAGCGTATTCAACAAGGGGCTGAAGGATGCCCAGAAGGTACCCCATTGTAT
GGGATCTGATCTGGGGCCTCGGTGCACATGCTTTACATGTGTTTAGTCGAGGTTAAAAAAACGTCTAGGC
CCCCCGAACCACGGGGACGTGGTTTTCCTTTGAAAAACACGATGATAATATGGCCACAACCATGGTGAGC
AAGGGCGAGGAGCTGTTCACCGGGGTGGTGCCCATCCTGGTCGAGCTGGACGGCGACGTAAACGGCCACA
AGTTCAGCGTGTCTGGCGAGGGCGAGGGCGATGCCACCTACGGCAAGCTGACCCTGAAGTTCATCTGCAC
CACCGGCAAGCTGCCCGTGCCCTGGCCCACCCTCGTGACCACCCTGACCTACGGCGTGCAGTGCTTCAGC
CGCTACCCCGACCACATGAAGCAGCACGACTTCTTCAAGTCCGCCATGCCCGAAGGCTACGTCCAGGAGC
GCACCATCTTCTTCAAGGACGACGGCAACTACAAGACCCGCGCCGAGGTGAAGTTCGAGGGCGACACCCT
GGTGAACCGCATCGAGCTGAAGGGCATCGACTTCAAGGAGGACGGCAACATCCTGGGGCACAAGCTGGAG
TACAACTACAACAGCCACAACGTCTATATCATGGCCGACAAGCAGAAGAACGGCATCAAGGCGAACTTCA
AGATCCGCCACAACATCGAGGACGGCAGCGTGCAGCTCGCCGACCACTACCAGCAGAACACCCCCATCGG
CGACGGCCCCGTGCTGCTGCCCGACAACCACTACCTGAGCACCCAGTCCGCCCTGAGCAAAGACCCCAAC
GAGAAGCGCGATCACATGGTCCTGCTGGAGTTCGTGACCGCCGCCGGGATCACTCTCGGCATGGACGAGC
TGTACAAGTAATGAATTAATTAAGAATTATCAAGCTTATCGATACCGTCGAGATATCTAGACCCAGCTTT
CTTGTACAAAGTGGTTTAGTAATGAACCGGTCCACCACCACCACCACCACTAAGGATCCGGGGTTGGGGT
TGCGCCTTTTCCAAGGCAGCCCTGGGTTTGCGCAGGGACGCGGCTGCTCTGGGCGTGGTTCCGGGAAACG
CAGCGGCGCCGACCCTGGGTCTCGCACATTCTTCACGTCCGTTCGCAGCGTCACCCGGATCTTCGCCGCT
ACCCTTGTGGGCCCCCCGGCGACGCTTCCTGCTCCGCCCCTAAGTCGGGAAGGTTCCTTGCGGTTCGCGG
CGTGCCGGACGTGACAAACGGAAGCCGCACGTCTCACTAGTACCCTCGCAGACGGACAGCGCCAGGGAGC
AATGGCAGCGCGCCGACCGCGATGGGCTGTGGCCAATAGCGGCTGCTCAGCAGGGCGCGCCGAGAGCAGC
GGCCGGGAAGGGGCGGTGCGGGAGGCGGGGTGTGGGGCGGTAGTGTGGGCCCTGTTCCTGCCCGCGCGGT
GTTCCGCATTCTGCAAGCCTCCGGAGCGCACGTCGGCAGTCGGCTCCCTCGTTGACCGAATCACCGACCT
CTCTCCCCAGCAATTCACCATGACCGAGTACAAGCCCACGGTGCGCCTCGCCACCCGCGACGACGTCCCC
AGGGCCGTACGCACCCTCGCCGCCGCGTTCGCCGACTACCCCGCCACGCGCCACACCGTCGATCCGGACC
GCCACATCGAGCGGGTCACCGAGCTGCAAGAACTCTTCCTCACGCGCGTCGGGCTCGACATCGGCAAGGT
GTGGGTCGCGGACGACGGCGCCGCGGTGGCGGTCTGGACCACGCCGGAGAGCGTCGAAGCGGGGGCGGTG
TTCGCCGAGATCGGCCCGCGCATGGCCGAGTTGAGCGGTTCCCGGCTGGCCGCGCAGCAACAGATGGAAG
GCCTCCTGGCGCCGCACCGGCCCAAGGAGCCCGCGTGGTTCCTGGCCACCGTCGGCGTCTCGCCCGACCA
CCAGGGCAAGGGTCTGGGCAGCGCCGTCGTGCTCCCCGGAGTGGAGGCGGCCGAGCGCGCCGGGGTGCCC
GCCTTCCTGGAGACCTCCGCGCCCCGCAACCTCCCCTTCTACGAGCGGCTCGGCTTCACCGTCACCGCCG
ACGTCGAGGTGCCCGAAGGACCGCGCACCTGGTGCATGACCCGCAAGCCCGGTGCCGAAGGTAGAGGTTC
TCTCCTCACTTGTGGTGATGTTGAAGAAAACCCTGGTCCAATGTCTAGACTGGACAAGAGCAAAGTCATA
AACGGAGCTCTGGAATTACTCAATGGTGTCGGTATCGAAGGCCTGACGACAAGGAAACTCGCTCAAAAGC
TGGGAGTTGAGCAGCCTACCCTGTACTGGCACGTGAAGAACAAGCGGGCCCTGCTCGATGCCCTGCCAAT
CGAGATGCTGGACAGGCATCATACCCACTTCTGCCCCCTGGAAGGCGAGTCATGGCAAGACTTTCTGCGG
AACAACGCCAAGTCATACCGCTGTGCTCTCCTCTCACATCGCGACGGGGCTAAAGTGCATCTCGGCACCC
GCCCAACAGAGAAACAGTACGAAACCCTGGAAAATCAGCTCGCGTTCCTGTGTCAGCAAGGCTTCTCCCT
GGAGAACGCACTGTACGCTCTGTCCGCCGTGGGCCACTTTACACTGGGCTGCGTATTGGAGGAACAGGAG
CATCAAGTAGCAAAAGAGGAAAGAGAGACACCTACCACCGATTCTATGCCCCCACTTCTGAGACAAGCAA
TTGAGCTGTTCGACCGGCAGGGAGCCGAACCTGCCTTCCTTTTCGGCCTGGAACTAATCATATGTGGCCT
GGAGAAACAGCTAAAGTGCGAAAGCGGCGGGCCGACCGACGCCCTTGACGATTTTGACTTAGACATGCTC
CCAGCCGATGCCCTTGACGACTTTGACCTTGATATGCTGCCTGCTGACGCTCTTGACGATTTTGACCTTG
ACATGCTCCCCGGGTAACTAAGTAAGGATCGATCCAAGATATCGTATTCTTAACTATGTTGCTCCTTTTA
CGCTATGTGGATACGCTGCTTTAATGCCTTTGTATCATGCTATTGCTTCCCGTATGGCTTTCATTTTCTC
CTCCTTGTATAAATCCTGGTTGCTGTCTCTTTATGAGGAGTTGTGGCCCGTTGTCAGGCAACGTGGCGTG
GTGTGCACTGTGTTTGCTGACGCAACCCCCACTGGTTGGGGCATTGCCACCACCTGTCAGCTCCTTTCCG
GGACTTTCGCTTTCCCCCTCCCTATTGCCACGGCGGAACTCATCGCCGCCTGCCTTGCCCGCTGCTGGAC
AGGGGCTCGGCTGTTGGGCACTGACAATTCCGTGGTGTTGTCGGGGAAGCTGACGTCCTTTCCATGGCTG
CTCGCCTGTGTTGCCACCTGGATTCTGCGCGGGACGTCCTTCTGCTACGTCCCTTCGGCCCTCAATCCAG
CGGACCTTCCTTCCCGCGGCCTGCTGCCGGCTCTGCGGCCTCTTCCGCGTCTTCGCCTTCGCCCTCAGAC
GAGTCGGATCTCCCTTTGGGCCGCCTCCCCGCCTGTTTCGCCTCGGCGTCCGGACTAGAGGTACCTTTAA
GACCAATGACTTACAAGGCAGCTGTAGATCTTAGCCACTTTTTAAAAGAAAAGGGGGGACTGGAAGGGCT
AATTCACTCCCAACGAAGACAAGATCTGCTTTTTGCTTGTACTGGGTCTCTCTGGTTAGACCAGATCTGA
GCCTGGGAGCTCTCTGGCTAACTAGGGAACCCACTGCTTAAGCCTCAATAAAGCTTGCCTTGAGTGCTTC
AAGTAGTGTGTGCCCGTCTGTTGTGTGACTCTGGTAACTAGAGATCCCTCAGACCCTTTTAGTCAGTGTG
GAAAATCTCTAGCAGTAGTAGTTCATGTCATCTTATTATTCAGTATTTATAACTTGCAAAGAAATGAATA
TCAGAGAGTGAGAGGAACTTGTTTATTGCAGCTTATAATGGTTACAAATAAAGCAATAGCATCACAAATT
TCACAAATAAAGCATTTTTTTCACTGCATTCTAGTTGTGGTTTGTCCAAACTCATCAATGTATCTTATCA
TGTCTGGCTCTAGCTATCCCGCCCCTAACTCCGCCCATCCCGCCCCTAACTCCGCCCAGTTCCGCCCATT
CTCCGCCCCATGGCTGACTAATTTTTTTTATTTATGCAGAGGCCGAGGCCGCCTCGGCCTCTGAGCTATT
CCAGAAGTAGTGAGGAGGCTTTTTTGGAGGCCTTTCAAATATGTATCCGCTCATGAGACAATAACCCTGA
TAAATGCTTCAATAATATTGAAAAAGGAAGAGTATGAGTATTCAACATTTCCGTGTCGCCCTTATTCCCT
TTTTTGCGGCATTTTGCCTTCCTGTTTTTGCTCACCCAGAAACGCTGGTGAAAGTAAAAGATGCTGAAGA
TCAGTTGGGTGCACGAGTGGGTTACATCGAACTGGATCTCAACAGCGGTAAGATCCTTGAGAGTTTTCGC
CCCGAAGAACGTTTTCCAATGATGAGCACTTTTAAAGTTCTGCTATGTGGCGCGGTATTATCCCGTATTG
ACGCCGGGCAAGAGCAACTCGGTCGCCGCATACACTATTCTCAGAATGACTTGGTTGAGTACTCACCAGT
CACAGAAAAGCATCTTACGGATGGCATGACAGTAAGAGAATTATGCAGTGCTGCCATAACCATGAGTGAT
AACACTGCGGCCAACTTACTTCTGACAACGATCGGAGGACCGAAGGAGCTAACCGCTTTTTTGCACAACA
TGGGGGATCATGTAACTCGCCTTGATCGTTGGGAACCGGAGCTGAATGAAGCCATACCAAACGACGAGCG
TGACACCACGATGCCTGTAGCAATGGCAACAACGTTGCGCAAACTATTAACTGGCGAACTACTTACTCTA
GCTTCCCGGCAACAATTAATAGACTGGATGGAGGCGGATAAAGTTGCAGGACCACTTCTGCGCTCGGCCC
TTCCGGCTGGCTGGTTTATTGCTGATAAATCTGGAGCCGGTGAGCGTGGGTCTCGCGGTATCATTGCAGC
ACTGGGGCCAGATGGTAAGCCCTCCCGTATCGTAGTTATCTACACGACGGGGAGTCAGGCAACTATGGAT
GAACGAAATAGACAGATCGCTGAGATAGGTGCCTCACTGATTAAGCATTGGTAACTGTCAGACCAAGTTT
ACTCATATATACTTTAGATTGATTTAAAACTTCATTTTTAATTTAAAAGGATCTAGGTGAAGATCCTTTT
TGATAATCTCATGACCAAAATCCCTTAACGTGAGTTTTCGTTCCACTGAGCGTCAGACCCCGTAGAAAAG
ATCAAAGGATCTTCTTGAGATCCTTTTTTTCTGCGCGTAATCTGCTGCTTGCAAACAAAAAAACCACCGC
TACCAGCGGTGGTTTGTTTGCCGGATCAAGAGCTACCAACTCTTTTTCCGAAGGTAACTGGCTTCAGCAG
AGCGCAGATACCAAATACTGTTCTTCTAGTGTAGCCGTAGTTAGGCCACCACTTCAAGAACTCTGTAGCA
CCGCCTACATACCTCGCTCTGCTAATCCTGTTACCAGTGGCTGCTGCCAGTGGCGATAAGTCGTGTCTTA
CCGGGTTGGACTCAAGACGATAGTTACCGGATAAGGCGCAGCGGTCGGGCTGAACGGGGGGTTCGTGCAC
ACAGCCCAGCTTGGAGCGAACGACCTACACCGAACTGAGATACCTACAGCGTGAGCTATGAGAAAGCGCC
ACGCTTCCCGAAGGGAGAAAGGCGGACAGGTATCCGGTAAGCGGCAGGGTCGGAACAGGAGAGCGCACGA
GGGAGCTTCCAGGGGGAAACGCCTGGTATCTTTATAGTCCTGTCGGGTTTCGCCACCTCTGACTTGAGCG
TCGATTTTTGTGATGCTCGTCAGGGGGGCGGAGCCTATGGAAAAACGCCAGCAACGCGGCCTTTTTACGG
TTCCTGGCCTTTTGCTGGCCTTTTGCTCACATGTTCTTTCCTGCGTTATCCCCTGATTCTGTGGATAACC
GTATTACCGCCTTTGAGTGAGCTGATACCGCTCGCCGCAGCCGAACGACCGAGCGCAGCGAGTCAGTGAG
CGAGGAAGCGGAAGAGCGCCCAATACGCAAACCGCCTCTCCCCGCGCGTTGGCCGATTCATTAATGCAGC
TGGCACGACAGGTTTCCCGACTGGAAAGCGGGCAGTGAGCGCAACGCAATTAATGTGAGTTAGCTCACTC
ATTAGGCACCCCAGGCTTTACACTTTATGCTTCCGGCTCGTATGTTGTGTGGAATTGTGAGCGGATAACA
ATTTCACACAGGAAACAGCTATGACCATGATTACGCCAAGCGCGCAATTAACCCTCACTAAAGGGAACAA
AAGCTGGAGCTGCAAGCTTAATGTAGTCTTATGCAATACTCTTGTAGTCTTGCAACATGGTAACGATGAG
TTAGCAACATGCCTTACAAGGAGAGAAAAAGCACCGTGCATGCCGATTGGTGGAAGTAAGGTGGTACGAT
CGTGCCTTATTAGGAAGGCAACAGACGGGTCTGACATGGATTGGACGAACCACTGAATTGCCGCATTGCA
GAGATATTGTATTTAAGTGCCTAGCTCGATACATAAACGGGTCTCTCTGGTTAGACCAGATCTGAGCCTG
GGAGCTCTCTGGCTAACTAGGGAACCCACTGCTTAAGCCTCAATAAAGCTTGCCTTGAGTGCTTCAAGTA
GTGTGTGCCCGTCTGTTGTGTGACTCTGGTAACTAGAGATCCCTCAGACCCTTTTAGTCAGTGTGGAAAA
TCTCTAGCAGTGGCGCCCGAACAGGGACTTGAAAGCGAAAGGGAAACCAGAGGAGCTCTCTCGACGCAGG
ACTCGGCTTGCTGAAGCGCGCACGGCAAGAGGCGAGGGGCGGCGACTGGTGAGTACGCCAAAAATTTTGA
CTAGCGGAGGCTAGAAGGAGAGAGATGGGTGCGAGAGCGTCAGTATTAAGCGGGGGAGAATTAGATCGCG
ATGGGAAAAAATTCGGTTAAGGCCAGGGGGAAAGAAAAAATATAAATTAAAACATATAGTATGGGCAAGC
AGGGAGCTAGAACGATTCGCAGTTAATCCTGGCCTGTTAGAAACATCAGAAGGCTGTAGACAAATACTGG
GACAGCTACAACCATCCCTTCAGACAGGATCAGAAGAACTTAGATCATTATATAATACAGTAGCAACCCT
CTATTGTGTGCATCAAAGGATAGAGATAAAAGACACCAAGGAAGCTTTAGACAAGATAGAGGAAGAGCAA
AACAAAAGTAAGACCACCGCACAGCAAGCGGCCGCTGATCTTCAGACCTGGAGGAGGAGATATGAGGGAC
AATTGGAGAAGTGAATTATATAAATATAAAGTAGTAAAAATTGAACCATTAGGAGTAGCACCCACCAAGG
CAAAGAGAAGAGTGGTGCAGAGAGAAAAAAGAGCAGTGGGAATAGGAGCTTTGTTCCTTGGGTTCTTGGG
AGCAGCAGGAAGCACTATGGGCGCAGCGTCAATGACGCTGACGGTACAGGCCAGACAATTATTGTCTGGT
ATAGTGCAGCAGCAGAACAATTTGCTGAGGGCTATTGAGGCGCAACAGCATCTGTTGCAACTCACAGTCT
GGGGCATCAAGCAGCTCCAGGCAAGAATCCTGGCTGTGGAAAGATACCTAAAGGATCAACAGCTCCTGGG
GATTTGGGGTTGCTCTGGAAAACTCATTTGCACCACTGCTGTGCCTTGGAATGCTAGTTGGAGTAATAAA
TCTCTGGAACAGATTTGGAATCACACGACCTGGATGGAGTGGGACAGAGAAATTAACAATTACACAAGCT
TAATACACTCCTTAATTGAAGAATCGCAAAACCAGCAAGAAAAGAATGAACAAGAATTATTGGAATTAGA
TAAATGGGCAAGTTTGTGGAATTGGTTTAACATAACAAATTGGCTGTGGTATATAAAATTATTCATAATG
ATAGTAGGAGGCTTGGTAGGTTTAAGAATAGTTTTTGCTGTACTTTCTATAGTGAATAGAGTTAGGCAGG
GATATTCACCATTATCGTTTCAGACCCACCTCCCAACCCCGAGGGGAC
Features (pLannotate 1.2.2; 34 found; start..end, strand, type, name):
     41..158     +  misc_feature   cPPT/CTS: central polypurine tract and central termination sequence of HIV-1
    212..526     +  promoter       tight TRE promoter: Tet-responsive promoter PTight, consisting of seven tet operator sequences followed by the minimal CMV promoter
    547..571     +  protein_bind   attB1: mutant version of attB; recombination site for the Gateway® BP reaction BP Clonase™
    657..1769    +  CDS            WT1 (fragment): WT1_HUMAN - Experimental evidence at protein level: Swiss-Prot protein existence level 1. Transcription factor that plays an important role in cellular development and cell survival (PubMed:7862533). Recognizes and binds to the DNA sequence 5'-GCG(T/G)GGGCG-3' (PubMed:7862533, PubMed:17716689, PubMed:25258363). Regulates the expression of numerous target genes, including EPO. Plays an essential role for development of the urogenital system. It has a tumor suppressor as well as an oncogenic role in tumor formation. Function may be isoform-specific: isoforms lacking the KTS motif may act as tran
   3074..3098    -  protein_bind   attB2: mutant version of attB; recombination site for the Gateway® BP reaction BP Clonase™
   3102..3122    +  misc_feature   MCS (fragment): pBluescript multiple cloning site
   3226..3688    +  misc_feature   IRES: internal ribosome entry site (IRES) of the encephalomyocarditis virus (EMCV)
   3702..4421    +  CDS            EGFP: the original enhanced GFP (Yang et al., 1996) mammalian codon-optimized
   4438..4461    +  misc_feature   MCS (fragment): pBluescript multiple cloning site
   4471..4495    -  protein_bind   attB2: mutant version of attB; recombination site for the Gateway® BP reaction BP Clonase™
   4512..4530    +  CDS            9xHis (fragment): 9xHis affinity tag
   4540..5050    +  promoter       hPGK promoter: human phosphoglycerate kinase 1 promoter
   5060..5656    +  CDS            PuroR (fragment): puromycin N-acetyltransferase; pac from Streptomyces; confers resistance to puromycin
   5711..6408    +  CDS            rtTA3 (fragment): reverse tetracycline transactivator 3 activates expression from Tet-responsive promoters in the presence of doxycycline
   6338..6448    +  CDS            VP48: 3 tandem repeats of the minimal activation domain of herpes simplex virus VP16 (Cheng et al., 2013)
   6484..7032    +  misc_feature   WPRE (fragment): woodchuck hepatitis virus posttranscriptional regulatory element
   7058..7129    +  CDS            nef (fragment): NEF_HV1Z2 - Experimental evidence at protein level: Swiss-Prot protein existence level 1. Extracellular Nef protein targets CD4(+) T-lymphocytes for apoptosis by interacting with CXCR4 surface receptors. From Human immunodeficiency virus type 1 group M subtype D (isolate Z2/CDC-Z34) (HIV-1).
   7131..7364    +  LTR            3' LTR (ΔU3): self-inactivating 3' long terminal repeat (LTR) from HIV-1
   7436..7557    +  polyA_signal   SV40 poly(A) signal: SV40 polyadenylation signal
   7597..7732    +  rep_origin     SV40 ori: SV40 origin of replication
   7740..7803    +  promoter       AmpR promoter: bla
   7804..8664    +  CDS            AmpR: β-lactamase; bla; confers resistance to ampicillin, carbenicillin, and related antibiotics
   8835..9423    +  rep_origin     ori: high-copy-number ColE1/pMB1/pBR322/pUC origin of replication
   9606..9698    +  CDS            lacI (fragment): lac repressor; lacI; The lac repressor binds to the lac operator to inhibit transcription in E. coli. This inhibition can be relieved by adding lactose or isopropyl-β-D-thiogalactopyranoside (IPTG).
   9711..9732    +  protein_bind   CAP binding site: CAP binding activates transcription in the presence of cAMP. E. coli catabolite activator protein
   9747..9777    +  promoter       lac promoter: promoter for the E. coli lac operon
   9781..9803    +  protein_bind   lac operator (fragment): The lac repressor binds to the lac operator to inhibit transcription in E. coli. This inhibition can be relieved by adding lactose or isopropyl-β-D-thiogalactopyranoside (IPTG). lac repressor encoded by lacI
   9846..9864    +  promoter       T3 promoter: promoter for bacteriophage T3 RNA polymerase
   9892..10118   +  promoter       RSV promoter: Rous sarcoma virus enhancer/promoter
  10119..10299   +  LTR            5' LTR (truncated): truncated 5' long terminal repeat (LTR) from HIV-1
  10346..10471   +  misc_feature   HIV-1 Ψ: packaging signal of human immunodeficiency virus type 1
  10455..10818   +  CDS            HIV-1 gag (fragment): gag protein from human immunodeficiency virus 1; gag
  10964..11197   +  misc_feature   RRE: The Rev response element (RRE) of HIV-1 allows for Rev-dependent mRNA export from the nucleus to the cytoplasm.
  11574..11598   +  CDS            Rev (fragment): human immunodeficiency virus 1 (HIV-1) Rev protein; rev; enhances nuclear export of unspliced and incompletely spliced viral mRNAs
