[The description below was written by a language model from this plasmid's Addgene catalogue record and pLannotate feature annotations shown in this document.]
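Description:
pCW57.1 WT1 +1 ATG is a doxycycline-inducible mammalian expression plasmid built on the pCW57.1 backbone. The catalogue lists it only as a mammalian expression vector. The annotated features, however, show a third-generation-style, self-inactivating HIV-1 lentiviral transfer architecture. An RSV promoter drives a truncated 5' LTR, followed by the Ψ packaging signal, a gag fragment, RRE and cPPT/CTS, with a WPRE and a ΔU3 3' LTR downstream of the payload. These elements would allow the cassette to be packaged into lentiviral particles and integrated into target cells, with the LTR promoter activity lost after integration. In bacteria the plasmid is maintained at high copy through a ColE1/pUC-type origin and selected with ampicillin. An SV40 poly(A) signal and SV40 origin are also present in the backbone.

The insert is human WT1 cDNA, described as the long isoform translated from the +1 ATG, introduced by Gateway cloning. It sits between attB1 and attB2 sites downstream of the tight TRE promoter (seven tet operators plus a minimal CMV promoter). The automated annotation recognises only a fragment of the WT1 coding sequence within a longer attB-flanked region. The table also shows an EMCV IRES followed by EGFP and then a second attB2 site, which suggests a fluorescent reporter co-expressed with WT1 on the induced transcript, although the catalogue entry does not mention it. A separate human PGK promoter drives puromycin resistance and the rtTA3 reverse transactivator, so a single vector supplies selection, the doxycycline-responsive activator and the regulated gene. The construct serves for inducible, isoform-specific WT1 expression; the associated publication concerns the role of WT1 isoforms in acute myeloid leukaemia.
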