Addgene plasmid #217643: pCW57.1 WT1 +1 ATG
Purpose: Dox inducible WT1 cDNA - as transcribed from +1ATG (long isoform)
Depositing lab: Constanze Bonifer. Depositing organization: University of Birmingham. Publication: Isoform-specific and signaling-dependent propagation of acute myeloid leukemia by Wilms tumor 1. Potluri S, Assi SA, Chin PS, Coleman DJL, Pickin A, Moriya S, Seki N, Heidenreich O, Cockerill PN, Bonifer C. Cell Rep. 2021 Apr 20;35(3):109010. doi: 10.1016/j.celrep.2021.109010. PubMed 33882316.
Backbone
  Vector backbone: pCW57.1
  Backbone manufacturer: Addgene #41393
  Vector type: Mammalian Expression
Growth in bacteria
  Bacterial resistance: Ampicillin, 100 μg/mL
  Growth temperature: 37°C
  Growth strain: NEB Stable
  Copy number: High Copy
Gene/Insert
  Gene/Insert name: WT1 long isoform
  Species: H. sapiens (human)
  Entrez Gene: WT1 (a.k.a. AWT1, GUD, NPHS4, WAGR, WIT-2, WT-1, WT33)
  Cloning method: Gateway Cloning
Terms and licenses: Academic/Nonprofit Terms; Industry Terms: Not Available to Industry
How to cite: pCW57.1 WT1 +1 ATG was a gift from Constanze Bonifer (Addgene plasmid # 217643 ; http://n2t.net/addgene:217643 ; RRID:Addgene_217643)
